Addgene plasmid #103618: LSB-hsa-miR-532-5p
Purpose: Used to sense miRNA activity using fluorescence based tools. hsa-miR-532-5p target in 3' UTR of of mKate. miRNA activity can be measured by the repression of mKate2 relative to EBFP2 fluorescent proteins . Plasmid is inherently unstable; please see Depositor Comments
Depositing lab: Ron Weiss. Depositing organization: Massachusetts Institute of Technology. Publication: A mixed antagonistic/synergistic miRNA repression model enables accurate predictions of multi-input miRNA sensor activity. Gam JJ, Babb J, Weiss R. Nat Commun. 2018 Jun 22;9(1):2430. doi: 10.1038/s41467-018-04575-0. PubMed 29934631.
Backbone
  Vector backbone: Low Sensor Backbone (LSB)
  Vector type: Mammalian Expression, Synthetic Biology
Growth in bacteria
  Bacterial resistance: Ampicillin and Kanamycin, 100 & 50 μg/mL
  Growth temperature: 30°C
  Growth strain: NEB Stable
  Copy number: High Copy
Gene/Insert
  Gene/Insert name: hsa-miR-532-5p target
  Species: H. sapiens (human)
  Entrez Gene: MIR532 (a.k.a. MIRN532, hsa-mir-532, mir-532)
  Promoter: EF-1a
  Cloning method: Gibson Cloning
Terms and licenses: Academic/Nonprofit Terms; Industry Terms: Not Available to Industry
Depositor comments: Please note that this plasmid is inherently unstable due to a repeating poly A element. We recommend performing a diagnostic digest on multiple colonies upon receipt. The depositors would like to note the presence of several discrepancies between the depositor sequence and physical plasmid sequence. In particular, the sequences upstream and downstream of the puromycin coding region have 10 bp insertions which do not affect the ability to perform puromycin selection. The sequences for those regions within the physical plasmids are as follows: Upstream of Puro: GAATTCGACCGCCTGTCTCAAGGTGCCACC; Downstream of Puro: GCTTTGAGACTACGCGTGAATTCACTCCTC. Please contact if you are interested in this plasmid prior to placing an order.
How to cite: LSB-hsa-miR-532-5p was a gift from Ron Weiss (Addgene plasmid # 103618 ; http://n2t.net/addgene:103618 ; RRID:Addgene_103618)
