[The description below was written by a language model from this plasmid's Addgene catalogue record and pLannotate feature annotations shown in this document.]
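Description:
LSB-hsa-miR-532-5p is a mammalian expression and synthetic-biology plasmid of about 11 kb, built on the Low Sensor Backbone (LSB) and designed to report the activity of the human microRNA miR-532-5p by fluorescence. It is propagated in E. coli from a high-copy ColE1/pUC-type origin and carries both a β-lactamase gene and an aph(3')-Ia kanamycin resistance gene, matching the dual ampicillin and kanamycin selection listed in the record. Residual lac promoter/operator sequences are also annotated but appear to be backbone remnants.

The payload consists of two parallel transcription units, each driven by the human EF-1α core promoter with its intron A and terminated by a rabbit β-globin polyadenylation signal. Each unit is flanked by Gateway attB4, attB1 and attB2 sites, scars of the recombination-based assembly of promoter and coding modules. One unit expresses the red fluorescent protein mKate2, and according to the record the miR-532-5p target sequence sits in its 3' UTR, although the target itself is not annotated in the feature table. The second unit expresses the blue fluorescent protein EBFP2 with no target site and serves as an internal reference. When miR-532-5p is active in a transfected cell, the mKate2 transcript is repressed, so the mKate2-to-EBFP2 ratio gives a measure of miRNA activity normalised for plasmid dose. A puromycin N-acetyltransferase gene with its own β-globin poly(A) signal allows selection in mammalian cells; no promoter for it is annotated.

The depositor notes that the repeated poly(A) elements make the plasmid inherently unstable. There are also small insertions flanking the puromycin coding region in the physical plasmid relative to the deposited sequence, which are said not to affect puromycin selection.
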