Features (pLannotate 1.2.2; 28 found; start..end, strand, type, name):
     87..675     -  rep_origin     ori: high-copy-number ColE1/pMB1/pBR322/pUC origin of replication
    846..1706    -  CDS            AmpR: β-lactamase; bla; confers resistance to ampicillin, carbenicillin, and related antibiotics
   1707..1778    -  promoter       AmpR promoter: bla
   1857..2456    +  CDS            PuroR: puromycin N-acetyltransferase; pac from Streptomyces alboniger; confers resistance to puromycin
   2461..2541    +  CDS            HBB (fragment): HBB_PONPY - Experimental evidence at transcript level: Swiss-Prot protein existence level 2. Involved in oxygen transport from the lung to the various peripheral tissues. From Pongo pygmaeus (Bornean orangutan).
   2612..2667    +  polyA_signal   β-globin poly(A) signal: rabbit β-globin polyadenylation signal (Gil and Proudfoot, 1987)
   3646..3666    +  protein_bind   attB4: mutant version of attB; core recombination site for the Gateway® BP reaction BP Clonase™
   3734..3945    +  promoter       EF-1α core promoter: core promoter for human elongation factor EF-1α
   3946..4884    +  intron         EF-1α intron A: intron upstream of the start codon of human EF-1α
   4911..4931    +  protein_bind   attB1: mutant version of attB; core recombination site for the Gateway® BP reaction BP Clonase™
   4951..5646    +  CDS            mKate2: mKate2 is a basic (constitutively fluorescent) red fluorescent protein published in 2009, derived from Entacmaea quadricolor. It is reported to be a rapidly-maturing monomer with moderate acid sensitivity.
   5666..5690    -  protein_bind   attB2: mutant version of attB; recombination site for the Gateway® BP reaction BP Clonase™
   5834..5908    +  CDS            HBB (fragment): HBB_PONPY - Experimental evidence at transcript level: Swiss-Prot protein existence level 2. Involved in oxygen transport from the lung to the various peripheral tissues. From Pongo pygmaeus (Bornean orangutan).
   5979..6034    +  polyA_signal   β-globin poly(A) signal: rabbit β-globin polyadenylation signal (Gil and Proudfoot, 1987)
   6418..6443    +  misc_feature   SA: splice acceptor site
   7115..7135    +  protein_bind   attB4: mutant version of attB; core recombination site for the Gateway® BP reaction BP Clonase™
   7203..7414    +  promoter       EF-1α core promoter: core promoter for human elongation factor EF-1α
   7415..8353    +  intron         EF-1α intron A: intron upstream of the start codon of human EF-1α
   8380..8400    +  protein_bind   attB1: mutant version of attB; core recombination site for the Gateway® BP reaction BP Clonase™
   8411..9127    +  CDS            EBFP2: EBFP2 is a basic (constitutively fluorescent) blue fluorescent protein published in 2007, derived from Aequorea victoria. It is reported to be a rapidly-maturing monomer with moderate acid sensitivity.
   9135..9159    -  protein_bind   attB2: mutant version of attB; recombination site for the Gateway® BP reaction BP Clonase™
   9163..9243    +  CDS            HBB (fragment): HBB_PONPY - Experimental evidence at transcript level: Swiss-Prot protein existence level 2. Involved in oxygen transport from the lung to the various peripheral tissues. From Pongo pygmaeus (Bornean orangutan).
   9314..9369    +  polyA_signal   β-globin poly(A) signal: rabbit β-globin polyadenylation signal (Gil and Proudfoot, 1987)
   9752..9774    -  protein_bind   lac operator (fragment): The lac repressor binds to the lac operator to inhibit transcription in E. coli. This inhibition can be relieved by adding lactose or isopropyl-β-D-thiogalactopyranoside (IPTG). lac repressor encoded by lacI
   9778..9808    -  promoter       lac promoter: promoter for the E. coli lac operon
   9823..9844    -  protein_bind   CAP binding site: CAP binding activates transcription in the presence of cAMP. E. coli catabolite activator protein
   9857..9896    -  CDS            lacI (fragment): lac repressor; lacI; The lac repressor binds to the lac operator to inhibit transcription in E. coli. This inhibition can be relieved by adding lactose or isopropyl-β-D-thiogalactopyranoside (IPTG).
  10069..10878   +  CDS            KanR: aminoglycoside phosphotransferase; aph(3')-Ia; confers resistance to kanamycin in bacteria or G418 (Geneticin®) in eukaryotes
>Addgene plasmid #103618 | LSB-hsa-miR-532-5p | depositor full sequence | sequence record 196284 | Full Sequence
AATTGAGGGGATAACGCAGGAAAGAACATGTGAGCAAAAGGCCAGCAAAAGGCCAGGAACCGTAAAAAGG
CCGCGTTGCTGGCGTTTTTCCATAGGCTCCGCCCCCCTGACGAGCATCACAAAAATCGACGCTCAAGTCA
GAGGTGGCGAAACCCGACAGGACTATAAAGATACCAGGCGTTTCCCCCTGGAAGCTCCCTCGTGCGCTCT
CCTGTTCCGACCCTGCCGCTTACCGGATACCTGTCCGCCTTTCTCCCTTCGGGAAGCGTGGCGCTTTCTC
ATAGCTCACGCTGTAGGTATCTCAGTTCGGTGTAGGTCGTTCGCTCCAAGCTGGGCTGTGTGCACGAACC
CCCCGTTCAGCCCGACCGCTGCGCCTTATCCGGTAACTATCGTCTTGAGTCCAACCCGGTAAGACACGAC
TTATCGCCACTGGCAGCAGCCACTGGTAACAGGATTAGCAGAGCGAGGTATGTAGGCGGTGCTACAGAGT
TCTTGAAGTGGTGGCCTAACTACGGCTACACTAGAAGAACAGTATTTGGTATCTGCGCTCTGCTGAAGCC
AGTTACCTTCGGAAAAAGAGTTGGTAGCTCTTGATCCGGCAAACAAACCACCGCTGGTAGCGGTGGTTTT
TTTGTTTGCAAGCAGCAGATTACGCGCAGAAAAAAAGGATCTCAAGAAGATCCTTTGATCTTTTCTACGG
GGTCTGACGCTCAGTGGAACGAAAACTCACGTTAAGGGATTTTGGTCATGAGATTATCAAAAAGGATCTT
CACCTAGATCCTTTTAAATTAAAAATGAAGTTTTAAATCAATCTAAAGTATATATGAGTAAACTTGGTCT
GACAGTTACCAATGCTTAATCAGTGAGGCACCTATCTCAGCGATCTGTCTATTTCGTTCATCCATAGTTG
CCTGACTCCCCGTCGTGTAGATAACTACGATACGGGAGGGCTTACCATCTGGCCCCAGTGCTGCAATGAT
ACCGCGAGAACCACGCTCACCGGCTCCAGATTTATCAGCAATAAACCAGCCAGCCGGAAGGGCCGAGCGC
AGAAGTGGTCCTGCAACTTTATCCGCCTCCATCCAGTCTATTAATTGTTGCCGGGAAGCTAGAGTAAGTA
GTTCGCCAGTTAATAGTTTGCGCAACGTTGTTGCCATTGCTACAGGCATCGTGGTGTCACGCTCGTCGTT
TGGTATGGCTTCATTCAGCTCCGGTTCCCAACGATCAAGGCGAGTTACATGATCCCCCATGTTGTGCAAA
AAAGCGGTTAGCTCCTTCGGTCCTCCGATCGTTGTCAGAAGTAAGTTGGCCGCAGTGTTATCACTCATGG
TTATGGCAGCACTGCATAATTCTCTTACTGTCATGCCATCCGTAAGATGCTTTTCTGTGACTGGTGAGTA
CTCAACCAAGTCATTCTGAGAATAGTGTATGCGGCGACCGAGTTGCTCTTGCCCGGCGTCAATACGGGAT
AATACCGCGCCACATAGCAGAACTTTAAAAGTGCTCATCATTGGAAAACGTTCTTCGGGGCGAAAACTCT
CAAGGATCTTACCGCTGTTGAGATCCAGTTCGATGTAACCCACTCGTGCACCCAACTGATCTTCAGCATC
TTTTACTTTCACCAGCGTTTCTGGGTGAGCAAAAACAGGAAGGCAAAATGCCGCAAAAAAGGGAATAAGG
GCGACACGGAAATGTTGAATACTCATACTCTTCCTTTTTCAATATTATTGAAGCATTTATCAGGGTTATT
GTCTCATGAGCGGATACATATTTGAATGTAGCTCCGAATTTCTCGAGGGCTTGTCGACGACGGCGGTCTC
CGTCGTCAGGATCATGAATTCGACCCGCCTGCCACCATGACCGAGTACAAGCCCACGGTGCGCCTCGCCA
CCCGCGACGACGTCCCCCGGGCCGTACGCACCCTCGCCGCCGCGTTCGCCGACTACCCCGCCACGCGCCA
CACCGTCGACCCGGACCGCCACATCGAGCGGGTCACCGAGCTGCAAGAACTCTTCCTCACGCGCGTCGGG
CTCGACATCGGCAAGGTGTGGGTCGCGGACGACGGCGCCGCGGTGGCGGTCTGGACCACGCCGGAGAGCG
TCGAAGCGGGGGCGGTGTTCGCCGAGATCGGCCCGCGCATGGCCGAGTTGAGCGGTTCCCGGCTGGCCGC
GCAGCAACAGATGGAAGGCCTCCTGGCGCCGCACCGGCCCAAGGAGCCCGCGTGGTTCCTGGCCACCGTC
GGCGTCTCGCCCGACCACCAGGGCAAGGGTCTGGGCAGCGCCGTCGTGCTCCCCGGAGTGGAGGCGGCCG
AGCGCGCCGGGGTGCCCGCCTTCCTGGAGACATCCGCGCCCCGCAACCTCCCCTTCTACGAGCGGCTCGG
CTTCACCGTCACCGCCGACGTCGAGGTGCCCGAAGGACCGCGCACCTGGTGCATGACCCGCAAGCCCGGT
GCCTGATACGCGTGAATTCACTCCTCAGGTGCAGGCTGCCTATCAGAAGGTGGTGGCTGGTGTGGCCAAT
GCCCTGGCTCACAAATACCACTGAGATCTTTTTCCCTCTGCCAAAAATTATGGGGACATCATGAAGCCCC
TTGAGCATCTGACTTCTGGCTAATAAAGGAAATTTATTTTCATTGCAATAGTGTGTTGGAATTTTTTGTG
TCTCTCACTCGGAAGGACATATGGGAGGGCAAATCATTTAAAACATCAGAATGAGTATTTGGTTTAGAGT
TTGGCAACATATGCCCATATGCTGGCTGCCATGAACAAAGGTTGGCTATAAAGAGGTCATCAGTATATGA
AACAGCCCCCTGCTGTCCATTCCTTATTCCATAGAAAAGCCTTGACTTGAGGTTAGATTTTTTTTATATT
TTGTTTTGTGTTATTTTTTTCTTTAACATCCCTAAAATTTTCCTTACATGTTTTACTAGCCAGATTTTTC
CTCCTCTCCTGACTACTCCCAGTCATAGCTGTCCCTCTTCTCTTATGGAGATCCCTCGACCTGCAGCCCA
AGCTTGAATTCTCTAGAATTACCCTGTTATCCCTATGCTTGGTTTACCGAGCTCTTATTGGTTTTCAAAC
TTCATTGACTGTGCCCAACGCGCCTGGGAGCTCACGGGGACAGCCCCCCCCCAAAGCCCCCAGGGATGTA
ATTACGTCCCTCCCCCGCTAGGGGGCAGCAGCGAGCCGCCCGGGGCTCCGCTCCGGTCCGGCGCTCCCCC
CGCATCCCCGAGCCGGCAGCGTGCGGGGACAGCCCGGGCACGGGGAAGGTGGCACGGGATCGCTTTCCTC
TGAACGCTTCTCGCTGCTCTTTGAGCCTGCAGACACCTGGGGGGATACGGGGAAAAAGCTAGGCTGAAAG
ACCGGTTCTTAGAATGACACGCGCCTGGGAGCTCACGGGGACAGCCCCCCCCCAAAGCCCCCAGGGATGT
AATTACGTCCCTCCCCCGCTAGGGGGCAGCAGCGAGCCGCCCGGGGCTCCGCTCCGGTCCGGCGCTCCCC
CCGCATCCCCGAGCCGGCAGCGTGCGGGGACAGCCCGGGCACGGGGAAGGTGGCACGGGATCGCTTTCCT
CTGAACGCTTCTCGCTGCTCTTTGAGCCTGCAGACACCTGGGGGGATACGGGGAAAAAGCTAACTTCTGA
GACGACAACTTTGTATAGAAAAGTTGGCTCCGAATTCGCCCTTGACAGCAGAGATCCAGTTTGGTTAATT
AATTGGCTCCGGTGCCCGTCAGTGGGCAGAGCGCACATCGCCCACAGTCCCCGAGAAGTTGTGGGGAGGG
GTCGGCAATTGAACCGGTGCCTAGAGAAGGTGGCGCGGGGTAAACTGGGAAAGTGATGTCGTGTACTGGC
TCCGCCTTTTTCCCGAGGGTGGGGGAGAACCGTATATAAGTGCAGTAGTCGCCGTGAACGTTCTTTTTCG
CAACGGGTTTGCCGCCAGAACACAGGTAAGTGCCGTGTGTGGTTCCCGCGGGCCTGGCCTCTTTACGGGT
TATGGCCCTTGCGTGCCTTGAATTACTTCCACCTGGCTGCAGTACGTGATTCTTGATCCCGAGCTTCGGG
TTGGAAGTGGGTGGGAGAGTTCGAGGCCTTGCGCTTAAGGAGCCCCTTCGCCTCGTGCTTGAGTTGAGGC
CTGGCCTGGGCGCTGGGGCCGCCGCGTGCGAATCTGGTGGCACCTTCGCGCCTGTCTCGCTGCTTTCGAT
AAGTCTCTAGCCATTTAAAATTTTTGATGACCTGCTGCGACGCTTTTTTTCTGGCAAGATAGTCTTGTAA
ATGCGGGCCAAGATCTGCACACTGGTATTTCGGTTTTTGGGGCCGCGGGCGGCGACGGGGCCCGTGCGTC
CCAGCGCACATGTTCGGCGAGGCGGGGCCTGCGAGCGCGGCCACCGAGAATCGGACGGGGGTAGTCTCAA
GCTGGCCGGCCTGCTCTGGTGCCTGGCCTCGCGCCGCCGTGTATCGCCCCGCCCTGGGCGGCAAGGCTGG
CCCGGTCGGCACCAGTTGCGTGAGCGGAAAGATGGCCGCTTCCCGGCCCTGCTGCAGGGAGCTCAAAATG
GAGGACGCGGCGCTCGGGAGAGCGGGCGGGTGAGTCACCCACACAAAGGAAAAGGGCCTTTCCGTCCTCA
GCCGTCGCTTCATGTGACTCCACGGAGTACCGGGCGCCGTCCAGGCACCTCGATTAGTTCTCGAGCTTTT
GGAGTACGTCGTCTTTAGGTTGGGGGGAGGGGTTTTATGCGATGGAGTTTCCCCACACTGAGTGGGTGGA
GACTGAAGTTAGGCCAGCTTGGCACTTGATGTAATTCTCCTTGGAATTTGCCCTTTTTGAGTTTGGATCT
TGGTTCATTCTCAAGCCTCAGACAGTGGTTCAAAGTTTTTTTCTTCCATTTCAGGTGTCGTGAGAAGGGC
GAATTCGACCCAAGTTTGTACAAAAAAGCAGGCTGGATCCAGGTGCCACCATGGTGAGCGAGCTGATTAA
GGAGAACATGCACATGAAGCTGTACATGGAGGGCACCGTGAACAACCACCACTTCAAGTGCACATCCGAG
GGCGAAGGCAAGCCCTACGAGGGCACCCAGACCATGAGAATCAAGGCGGTCGAGGGCGGCCCTCTCCCCT
TCGCCTTCGACATCCTGGCTACCAGCTTCATGTACGGCAGCAAAACCTTCATCAACCACACCCAGGGCAT
CCCCGACTTCTTTAAGCAGTCCTTCCCCGAGGGCTTCACATGGGAGAGAGTCACCACATACGAAGATGGG
GGCGTGCTGACCGCTACCCAGGACACCAGCCTCCAGGACGGCTGCCTCATCTACAACGTCAAGATCAGAG
GGGTGAACTTCCCATCCAACGGCCCTGTGATGCAGAAGAAAACACTCGGCTGGGAGGCCTCCACCGAGAC
ACTGTACCCCGCTGACGGCGGCCTGGAAGGCAGAGCCGACATGGCCCTGAAGCTCGTGGGCGGGGGCCAC
CTGATCTGCAACCTTAAGACCACATACAGATCCAAGAAACCCGCTAAGAACCTCAAGATGCCCGGCGTCT
ACTATGTGGACAGGAGACTGGAAAGAATCAAGGAGGCCGACAAAGAGACATACGTCGAGCAGCACGAGGT
GGCTGTGGCCAGATACTGCGACCTCCCTAGCAAACTGGGGCACAAACTTAATTGAGAATTCTACCACCCA
GCTTTCTTGTACAAAGTGGTACGTCTCAAGACCAGAGGTCTCTGCTTGTCGGACCACGGTCCTACACTCA
AGGCATGACGGTCCTACACTCAAGGCATGACGGTCCTACACTCAAGGCATGACGGTCCTACACTCAAGGC
ATGCAACCAGAAGAGACCTGTGCTTCACTCCTCAGGTGCAGGCTGCCTATCAGAAGGTGGTGGCTGGTGT
GGCCAATGCCCTGGCTCACAAATACCACTGAGATCTTTTTCCCTCTGCCAAAAATTATGGGGACATCATG
AAGCCCCTTGAGCATCTGACTTCTGGCTAATAAAGGAAATTTATTTTCATTGCAATAGTGTGTTGGAATT
TTTTGTGTCTCTCACTCGGAAGGACATATGGGAGGGCAAATCATTTAAAACATCAGAATGAGTATTTGGT
TTAGAGTTTGGCAACATATGCCCATATGCTGGCTGCCATGAACAAAGGTTGGCTATAAAGAGGTCATCAG
TATATGAAACAGCCCCCTGCTGTCCATTCCTTATTCCATAGAAAAGCCTTGACTTGAGGTTAGATTTTTT
TTATATTTTGTTTTGTGTTATTTTTTTCTTTAACATCCCTAAAATTTTCCTTACATGTTTTACTAGCCAG
ATTTTTCCTCCTCTCCTGACTACTCCCAGTCATAGCTGTCCCTCTTCTCTTATGGAGATCCCGAGCGGTG
CGTTTTTATGCTTGTAGTATTGTATAATGTTTTTAAGATCCAAGCTTCTGACCTCTTCTCTTCCTCCCAC
AGGGCCTCGAGACAATTGCATCGATGGTACCAGTGAAAGTCTGCAATGAATTCGAGTTGGCGCGCCTGTC
ATTCTAAATCTCTCTTTCAGCCTAAAGCTTTTTCCCCGTATCCCCCCAGGTGTCTGCAGGCTCAAAGAGC
AGCGAGAAGCGTTCAGAGGAAAGCGATCCCGTGCCACCTTCCCCGTGCCCGGGCTGTCCCCGCACGCTGC
CGGCTCGGGGATGCGGGGGGAGCGCCGGACCGGAGCGGAGCCCCGGGCGGCTCGCTGCTGCCCCCTAGCG
GGGGAGGGACGTAATTACATCCCTGGGGGCTTTGGGAGGGGGCTGTCCCCGTGAGCTCCCAGGCGCGCCT
GTCATTCTAAATCTCTCTTTCAGCCTAAAGCTTTTTCCCCGTATCCCCCCAGGTGTCTGCAGGCTCAAAG
AGCAGCGAGAAGCGTTCAGAGGAAAGCGATCCCGTGCCACCTTCCCCGTGCCCGGGCTGTCCCCGCACGC
TGCCGGCTCGGGGATGCGGGGGGAGCGCCGGACCGGAGCGGAGCCCCGGGCGGCTCGCTGCTGCCCCCTA
GCGGGGGAGGGACGTAATTACATCCCTGGGGGCTTTGGGGGGGGGCTGTCCCCGTGAGCTCCCAGGCGCG
CCAACTCGGTACCGTATCGATGTCGACGTTAACGCTAGTGATATCAACTTTGTATAGAAAAGTTGGCTCC
GAATTCGCCCTTGACAGCAGAGATCCAGTTTGGTTAATTAATTGGCTCCGGTGCCCGTCAGTGGGCAGAG
CGCACATCGCCCACAGTCCCCGAGAAGTTGTGGGGAGGGGTCGGCAATTGAACCGGTGCCTAGAGAAGGT
GGCGCGGGGTAAACTGGGAAAGTGATGTCGTGTACTGGCTCCGCCTTTTTCCCGAGGGTGGGGGAGAACC
GTATATAAGTGCAGTAGTCGCCGTGAACGTTCTTTTTCGCAACGGGTTTGCCGCCAGAACACAGGTAAGT
GCCGTGTGTGGTTCCCGCGGGCCTGGCCTCTTTACGGGTTATGGCCCTTGCGTGCCTTGAATTACTTCCA
CCTGGCTGCAGTACGTGATTCTTGATCCCGAGCTTCGGGTTGGAAGTGGGTGGGAGAGTTCGAGGCCTTG
CGCTTAAGGAGCCCCTTCGCCTCGTGCTTGAGTTGAGGCCTGGCCTGGGCGCTGGGGCCGCCGCGTGCGA
ATCTGGTGGCACCTTCGCGCCTGTCTCGCTGCTTTCGATAAGTCTCTAGCCATTTAAAATTTTTGATGAC
CTGCTGCGACGCTTTTTTTCTGGCAAGATAGTCTTGTAAATGCGGGCCAAGATCTGCACACTGGTATTTC
GGTTTTTGGGGCCGCGGGCGGCGACGGGGCCCGTGCGTCCCAGCGCACATGTTCGGCGAGGCGGGGCCTG
CGAGCGCGGCCACCGAGAATCGGACGGGGGTAGTCTCAAGCTGGCCGGCCTGCTCTGGTGCCTGGCCTCG
CGCCGCCGTGTATCGCCCCGCCCTGGGCGGCAAGGCTGGCCCGGTCGGCACCAGTTGCGTGAGCGGAAAG
ATGGCCGCTTCCCGGCCCTGCTGCAGGGAGCTCAAAATGGAGGACGCGGCGCTCGGGAGAGCGGGCGGGT
GAGTCACCCACACAAAGGAAAAGGGCCTTTCCGTCCTCAGCCGTCGCTTCATGTGACTCCACGGAGTACC
GGGCGCCGTCCAGGCACCTCGATTAGTTCTCGAGCTTTTGGAGTACGTCGTCTTTAGGTTGGGGGGAGGG
GTTTTATGCGATGGAGTTTCCCCACACTGAGTGGGTGGAGACTGAAGTTAGGCCAGCTTGGCACTTGATG
TAATTCTCCTTGGAATTTGCCCTTTTTGAGTTTGGATCTTGGTTCATTCTCAAGCCTCAGACAGTGGTTC
AAAGTTTTTTTCTTCCATTTCAGGTGTCGTGAGAAGGGCGAATTCGACCCAAGTTTGTACAAAAAAGCAG
GCTCGCCACCATGGTGAGCAAGGGCGAGGAGCTGTTCACCGGGGTGGTGCCCATCCTGGTCGAGCTGGAC
GGCGACGTAAACGGCCACAAGTTCAGCGTGAGGGGCGAGGGCGAGGGCGATGCCACCAACGGCAAGCTGA
CCCTGAAGTTCATCTGCACCACCGGCAAGCTGCCCGTGCCCTGGCCCACCCTCGTGACCACCCTGAGCCA
CGGCGTGCAGTGCTTCGCCCGCTACCCCGACCACATGAAGCAGCACGACTTCTTCAAGTCCGCCATGCCC
GAAGGCTACGTCCAGGAGCGCACCATCTTCTTCAAGGACGACGGCACCTACAAGACCCGCGCCGAGGTGA
AGTTCGAGGGCGACACCCTAGTGAACCGCATCGAGCTGAAGGGCGTCGACTTCAAGGAGGACGGCAACAT
CCTGGGGCACAAGCTGGAGTACAACTTCAACAGCCACAACATCTATATCATGGCCGTCAAGCAGAAGAAC
GGCATCAAGGTGAACTTCAAGATCCGCCACAACGTGGAGGACGGCAGCGTGCAGCTCGCCGACCACTACC
AGCAGAACACCCCCATCGGCGACGGCCCCGTGCTGCTGCCCGACAGCCACTACCTGAGCACCCAGTCCGT
GCTGAGCAAAGACCCCAACGAGAAGCGCGATCACATGGTCCTGCTGGAGTTCCGCACCGCCGCCGGGATC
ACTCTCGGCATGGACGAGCTGTACAAGTAATACCACCCAGCTTTCTTGTACAAAGTGGTACGCGTGAATT
CACTCCTCAGGTGCAGGCTGCCTATCAGAAGGTGGTGGCTGGTGTGGCCAATGCCCTGGCTCACAAATAC
CACTGAGATCTTTTTCCCTCTGCCAAAAATTATGGGGACATCATGAAGCCCCTTGAGCATCTGACTTCTG
GCTAATAAAGGAAATTTATTTTCATTGCAATAGTGTGTTGGAATTTTTTGTGTCTCTCACTCGGAAGGAC
ATATGGGAGGGCAAATCATTTAAAACATCAGAATGAGTATTTGGTTTAGAGTTTGGCAACATATGCCCAT
ATGCTGGCTGCCATGAACAAAGGTTGGCTATAAAGAGGTCATCAGTATATGAAACAGCCCCCTGCTGTCC
ATTCCTTATTCCATAGAAAAGCCTTGACTTGAGGTTAGATTTTTTTTATATTTTGTTTTGTGTTATTTTT
TTCTTTAACATCCCTAAAATTTTCCTTACATGTTTTACTAGCCAGATTTTTCCTCCTCTCCTGACTACTC
CCAGTCATAGCTGTCCCTCTTCTCTTATGGAGATCCCTCGACCTGCAGCCCAAGCTTGGCGTAATCATGG
TCATAGCTGTTTCCTGTGTGAAATTGTTATCCGCTCACAATTCCACACAACATACGAGCCGGAAGCATAA
AGTGTAAAGCCTGGGGTGCCTAATGAGTGAGCTAACTCACATTAATTGCGTTGCGCTCACTGCCCGCTTT
CCAGTCGGGAAACCTGTCGTGCCAGCGGATCGACAGTACTAAGCTTGGTCTAATACCCAATCTCTCGTCT
TATCCAGATGTTTTATACGCCTCTGGCCCGTGTCTCAAAATCTCTGATGTTACATTGCACAAGATAAAAT
AATATCATCATGAACAATAAAACTGTCTGCTTACATAAACAGTAATACAAGGGGTGTTATGAGCCATATT
CAACGGGAAACGTCGAGGCCGCGATTAAATTCCAACATGGATGCTGATTTATATGGGTATAAATGGGCTC
GCGATAATGTCGGGCAATCAGGTGCGACAATCTATCGCTTGTATGGGAAGCCCGATGCGCCAGAGTTGTT
TCTGAAACATGGCAAAGGTAGCGTTGCCAATGATGTTACAGATGAGATGGTCAGACTAAACTGGCTGACG
GAATTTATGCCTCTTCCGACCATCAAGCATTTTATCCGTACTCCTGATGATGCATGGTTACTCACCACTG
CGATCCCCGGAAAAACAGCATTCCAGGTATTAGAAGAATATCCTGATTCAGGTGAAAATATTGTTGATGC
GCTGGCAGTGTTCCTGCGCCGGTTGCATTCGATTCCTGTTTGTAATTGTCCTTTTAACAGCGATCGCGTA
TTTCGTCTCGCTCAGGCGCAATCACGAATGAATAACGGTTTGGTTGATGCGAGTGATTTTGATGACGAGC
GTAATGGCTGGCCTGTTGAACAAGTCTGGAAAGAAATGCATAAACTTTTGCCATTCTCACCGGATTCAGT
CGTCACTCATGGTGATTTCTCACTTGATAACCTTATTTTTGACGAGGGGAAATTAATAGGTTGTATTGAT
GTTGGACGAGTCGGAATCGCAGACCGATACCAGGATCTTGCCATCCTATGGAACTGCCTCGGTGAGTTTT
CTCCTTCATTACAGAAACGGCTTTTTCAAAAATATGGTATTGATAATCCTGATATGAATAAATTGCAGTT
TCATTTGATGCTCGATGAGTTTTTCTAATCAGAATTGGTTAATTGGTTGTAACACTGGCAGAGCATTACG
CTGACTTGACGGGACGGCGCAAGCTCATGACCAAAATCCCTTAACGTGAGTTACGCGTCGTTCCACTGAG
CGTCAGAGGTATCACTAGTATTACAGAGGTAAGTTATAACAGTCGCCTAACCC
