>Addgene plasmid #103618 | LSB-hsa-miR-532-5p | depositor partial sequence | sequence record 196285 | hsa-miR-532-5p target
ACGGTCCTACACTCAAGGCATG
